>Addgene plasmid #107815 | pHBS997 TDP43 RRM-GFP A382D | depositor full sequence | sequence record 203567 | pHBS997 TDP43 RRM-GFP A382D sequence 5680 bps
CGCCATTCTGCCTGGGGACGTCGGAGCAAGCTTGATTTAGGTGACACTATAGAATACAAGCTACTTGTTC
TTTTTGCAGGATCCCATCGATTCGAATTCAAGGATCAACAAGTTTGTACAAAAAAGCAGGCTGGCGCCGG
TACCACCGGTGCCACCATGGGATCCATGTCTGAATATATTCGGGTAACCGAAGATGAGAACGATGAGCCC
ATTGAAATACCATCGGAAGACGATGGGACGGTGCTGCTCTCCACGGTTACAGCCCAGTTTCCAGGGGCGT
GTGGGCTTCGCTACAGGAATCCAGTGTCTCAGTGTATGAGAGGTGTCCGGCTGGTAGAAGGAATTCTGCA
TGCCCCAGATGCTGGCTGGGGAAATCTGGTGTATGTTGTCAACTATCCAAAAGATAACAAAAGAAAAATG
GATGAGACAGATGCTTCATCAGCAGTGAAAGTGAAAAGAGCAGTCCAGAAAACATCCAGTAAAGGAGAGG
AACTATTTACAGGTACTGTGCCTATCAAAGTCGAGCTGGACGGCGACGTAAACGGCCACAAGTTCAGCGT
GCGTGGCGAGGGCGAGGGCGATGCCACCGAGGGCAAGCTGACCCTGAAGTTCATCTGCACCACCGGCAAG
CTGCCGGTGCCGTGGCCGACCCTCGTGACCACCCTGACCTACGGCGTGCAGTGCTTCAGCCGCTACCCGG
ACCACATGAAGCGTCACGACTTCTTCAAGTCCGCCATGCCGGAAGGCTACGTCCAGGAGCGCACCATCGA
GTTCAAGGACGACGGCACCTACAAGACCCGCGCGGAGGTGAAGTTCGAGGGCGACACCCTGGTGAACCGC
ATCGAGCTGAAGGGCAACGACTTCAAGGAGGACGGCAACATCCTGGGTCACAAGCTGGAGTACAACCACA
ACAGCCACAACGTCCGTATCGAAGCCGACAAGCAGAAGAACGGCATCAAGGCTAACTTCAAGATCCGCCA
CAACGTTGAGGACGGCAGCCAGCAGGAAGCCGACCACAAACAGCAGAACACCCCGATCGGCGACGGCCCG
GTGCGCCTGCCGGACAACCACTATCTGAGCACCCAGACCACGCTGAGCAAAGACCCGAACGAGAAGCGCG
ATCACATGGTCCTGAAGGAGTTCGTGACGGCAGCCGGTATCACTAAAGGTGAAGATGAAAGTGGATCCAA
TGCCGAACCTAAGCACAATAGCAATAGACAGTTAGAAAGAAGTGGAAGATTTGGTGGTAATCCAGGTGGC
TTTGGGAATCAGGGTGGATTTGGTAATAGCAGAGGGGGTGGAGCTGGTTTGGGAAACAATCAAGGTAGTA
ATATGGGTGGTGGGATGAACTTTGGTGCGTTCAGCATTAATCCAGCCATGATGGCTGCCGCCCAGGCAGC
ACTACAGAGCAGTTGGGGTATGATGGGCATGTTAGCCAGCCAGCAGAACCAGTCAGGCCCATCGGGTAAT
AACCAAAACCAAGGCAACATGCAGAGGGAGCCAAACCAGGCCTTCGGTTCTGGAAATAACTCTTATAGTG
GCTCTAATTCTGGTGCAGACATTGGTTGGGGATCAGCATCCAATGCAGGGTCGGGCAGTGGTTTTAATGG
AGGCTTTGGCTCAAGCATGGATTCTAAGTCTTCTGGCTGGGGAATGTAGACCCAGCTTTCTTGTACAAAG
TGGTTGATCCTCTCGAGCCTCTAGAACTATAGTGAGTCGTATTACGTAGATCCAGACATGATAAGATACA
TTGATGAGTTTGGACAAACCACAACTAGAATGCAGTGAAAAAAATGCTTTATTTGTGAAATTTGTGATGC
TATTGCTTTATTTGTAACCATTATAAGCTGCAATAAACAAGTTAACAACAACAATTGCATTCATTTTATG
TTTCAGGTTCAGGGGGAGGTGTGGGAGGTTTTTTAATTCGCGGCCGCGGCGCCAATGCATTGGGCCCGGT
ACCCAGCTTTTGTTCCCTTTAGTGAGGGTTAATTGCGCGCTTGGCGTAATCATGGTCATAGCTGTTTCCT
GTGTGAAATTGTTATCCGCTCACAATTCCACACAACATACGAGCCGGAAGCATAAAGTGTAAAGCCTGGG
GTGCCTAATGAGTGAGCTAACTCACATTAATTGCGTTGCGCTCACTGCCCGCTTTCCAGTCGGGAAACCT
GTCGTGCCAGCTGCATTAATGAATCGGCCAACGCGCGGGGAGAGGCGGTTTGCGTATTGGGCGCTCTTCC
GCTTCCTCGCTCACTGACTCGCTGCGCTCGGTCGTTCGGCTGCGGCGAGCGGTATCAGCTCACTCAAAGG
CGGTAATACGGTTATCCACAGAATCAGGGGATAACGCAGGAAAGAACATGTGAGCAAAAGGCCAGCAAAA
GGCCAGGAACCGTAAAAAGGCCGCGTTGCTGGCGTTTTTCCATAGGCTCCGCCCCCCTGACGAGCATCAC
AAAAATCGACGCTCAAGTCAGAGGTGGCGAAACCCGACAGGACTATAAAGATACCAGGCGTTTCCCCCTG
GAAGCTCCCTCGTGCGCTCTCCTGTTCCGACCCTGCCGCTTACCGGATACCTGTCCGCCTTTCTCCCTTC
GGGAAGCGTGGCGCTTTCTCATAGCTCACGCTGTAGGTATCTCAGTTCGGTGTAGGTCGTTCGCTCCAAG
CTGGGCTGTGTGCACGAACCCCCCGTTCAGCCCGACCGCTGCGCCTTATCCGGTAACTATCGTCTTGAGT
CCAACCCGGTAAGACACGACTTATCGCCACTGGCAGCAGCCACTGGTAACAGGATTAGCAGAGCGAGGTA
TGTAGGCGGTGCTACAGAGTTCTTGAAGTGGTGGCCTAACTACGGCTACACTAGAAGGACAGTATTTGGT
ATCTGCGCTCTGCTGAAGCCAGTTACCTTCGGAAAAAGAGTTGGTAGCTCTTGATCCGGCAAACAAACCA
CCGCTGGTAGCGGTGGTTTTTTTGTTTGCAAGCAGCAGATTACGCGCAGAAAAAAAGGATCTCAAGAAGA
TCCTTTGATCTTTTCTACGGGGTCTGACGCTCAGTGGAACGAAAACTCACGTTAAGGGATTTTGGTCATG
AGATTATCAAAAAGGATCTTCACCTAGATCCTTTTAAATTAAAAATGAAGTTTTAAATCAATCTAAAGTA
TATATGAGTAAACTTGGTCTGACAGTTACCAATGCTTAATCAGTGAGGCACCTATCTCAGCGATCTGTCT
ATTTCGTTCATCCATAGTTGCCTGACTCCCCGTCGTGTAGATAACTACGATACGGGAGGGCTTACCATCT
GGCCCCAGTGCTGCAATGATACCGCGAGACCCACGCTCACCGGCTCCAGATTTATCAGCAATAAACCAGC
CAGCCGGAAGGGCCGAGCGCAGAAGTGGTCCTGCAACTTTATCCGCCTCCATCCAGTCTATTAATTGTTG
CCGGGAAGCTAGAGTAAGTAGTTCGCCAGTTAATAGTTTGCGCAACGTTGTTGCCATTGCTACAGGCATC
GTGGTGTCACGCTCGTCGTTTGGTATGGCTTCATTCAGCTCCGGTTCCCAACGATCAAGGCGAGTTACAT
GATCCCCCATGTTGTGCAAAAAAGCGGTTAGCTCCTTCGGTCCTCCGATCGTTGTCAGAAGTAAGTTGGC
CGCAGTGTTATCACTCATGGTTATGGCAGCACTGCATAATTCTCTTACTGTCATGCCATCCGTAAGATGC
TTTTCTGTGACTGGTGAGTACTCAACCAAGTCATTCTGAGAATAGTGTATGCGGCGACCGAGTTGCTCTT
GCCCGGCGTCAATACGGGATAATACCGCGCCACATAGCAGAACTTTAAAAGTGCTCATCATTGGAAAACG
TTCTTCGGGGCGAAAACTCTCAAGGATCTTACCGCTGTTGAGATCCAGTTCGATGTAACCCACTCGTGCA
CCCAACTGATCTTCAGCATCTTTTACTTTCACCAGCGTTTCTGGGTGAGCAAAAACAGGAAGGCAAAATG
CCGCAAAAAAGGGAATAAGGGCGACACGGAAATGTTGAATACTCATACTCTTCCTTTTTCAATATTATTG
AAGCATTTATCAGGGTTATTGTCTCATGAGCGGATACATATTTGAATGTATTTAGAAAAATAAACAAATA
GGGGTTCCGCGCACATTTCCCCGAAAAGTGCCACCTAAATTGTAAGCGTTAATATTTTGTTAAAATTCGC
GTTAAATTTTTGTTAAATCAGCTCATTTTTTAACCAATAGGCCGAAATCGGCAAAATCCCTTATAAATCA
AAAGAATAGACCGAGATAGGGT
[37 nt withheld, positions 4293-4329]
AAAGAACGTGGACTCCAACGTCAAAGG
[49 nt withheld, positions 4357-4405]
T
[91 nt withheld, positions 4407-4497]
G
[124 nt withheld, positions 4499-4622]
CCCATTCGCCATTCAGGCTGCGCAACTGTTGGGAAGGGCGATCGGTGCGGGCCTCTTCGCTATTACGCCA
GTCGACCATAGCCAATTCAATATGGCGTATATGGACTCATGCCAATTCAATATGGTGGATCTGGACCTGT
GCCAATTCAATATGGCGTATATGGACTCGTGCCAATTCAATATGGTGGATCTGGACCCCAGCCAATTCAA
TATGGCGGACTTGGCACCATGCCAATTCAATATGGCGGACTTGGCACTGTGCCAACTGGGGAGGGGTCTA
CTTGGCACGGTGCCAAGTTTGAGGAGGGGTCTTGGCCCTGTGCCAAGTCCGCCATATTGAATTGGCATGG
TGCCAATAATGGCGGCCATATTGGCTATATGCCAGGATCAATATATAGGCAATATCCAATATGGCCCTAT
GCCAATATGGCTATTGGCCAGGTTCAATACTATGTATTGGCCCTATGCCATATAGTATTCCATATATGGG
TTTTCCTATTGACGTAGATAGCCCCTCCCAATGGGCGGTCCCATATACCATATATGGGGCTTCCTAATAC
CGCCCATAGCCACTCCCCCATTGACGTCAATGGTCTCTATATATGGTCTTTCCTATTGACGTCATATGGG
CGGTCCTATTGACGTATATGGCGCCTCCCCCATTGACGTCAATTACGGTAAATGGCCCGCCTGGCTCAAT
GCCCATTGACGTCAATAGGACCACCCACCATTGACGTCAATGGGATGGCTCATTGCCCATTCATATCCGT
TCTCACGCCCCCTATTGACGTCAATGACGGTAAATGGCCCACTTGGCAGTACATCAATATCTATTAATAG
TAACTTGGCAAGTACATTACTATTGGAAGGACGCCAGGGTACATTGGCAGTACTCCCATTGACGTCAATG
GCGGTAAATGGCCCGCGATGGCTGCCAAGTACATCCCCATTGACGTCAATGGGGAGGGGCAATGACGCAA
ATGGGCGTTCCATTGACGTAAATGGGCGGTAGGCGTGCCTAATGGGAGGTCTATATAAGCAATGCTCGTT
TAGGGAAC
Features (pLannotate 1.2.2; 17 found; start..end, strand, type, name):
     35..53      +  promoter       SP6 promoter: promoter for bacteriophage SP6 RNA polymerase
    108..132     +  protein_bind   attB1: mutant version of attB; recombination site for the Gateway® BP reaction BP Clonase™
    478..1179    +  CDS            Superfolder GFP: Superfolder GFP is a basic (constitutively fluorescent) green fluorescent protein published in 2005, derived from Aequorea victoria. It is reported to be a very rapidly-maturing weak dimer.
   1660..1684    -  protein_bind   attB2: mutant version of attB; recombination site for the Gateway® BP reaction BP Clonase™
   1707..1724    -  promoter       T7 promoter (fragment): promoter for bacteriophage T7 RNA polymerase
   1729..1863    -  polyA_signal   SV40 poly(A) signal: SV40 polyadenylation signal
   1976..1994    -  promoter       T3 promoter: promoter for bacteriophage T3 RNA polymerase
   2039..2055    -  protein_bind   lac operator: The lac repressor binds to the lac operator to inhibit transcription in E. coli. This inhibition can be relieved by adding lactose or isopropyl-β-D-thiogalactopyranoside (IPTG). lac repressor encoded by lacI
   2063..2093    -  promoter       lac promoter: promoter for the E. coli lac operon
   2108..2129    -  protein_bind   CAP binding site: CAP binding activates transcription in the presence of cAMP. E. coli catabolite activator protein
   2142..2234    -  CDS            lacI (fragment): lac repressor; lacI; The lac repressor binds to the lac operator to inhibit transcription in E. coli. This inhibition can be relieved by adding lactose or isopropyl-β-D-thiogalactopyranoside (IPTG).
   2417..3005    -  rep_origin     ori: high-copy-number ColE1/pMB1/pBR322/pUC origin of replication
   3176..4036    -  CDS            AmpR: β-lactamase; bla; confers resistance to ampicillin, carbenicillin, and related antibiotics
   4037..4141    -  promoter       AmpR promoter: bla
   4194..4622    -  rep_origin     f1 ori (sequence partly withheld): f1 bacteriophage origin of replication; arrow indicates direction of (+) strand synthesis
   4627..4693    -  CDS            lacZα (fragment): LacZα fragment of β-galactosidase; lacZ fragment
   4696..5680    +  promoter       CMV IE94 promoter: enhancer/promoter region of simian cytomegalovirus major immediate early transcription unit IE94
