>Addgene plasmid #107815 | pHBS997 TDP43 RRM-GFP A382D | addgene full sequence | sequence record 208180 | Addgene NGS Result
GCCTGGGGACGTCGGAGCAAGCTTGATTTAGGTGACACTATAGAATACAAGCTACTTGTTCTTTTTGCAG
GATCCCATCGATTCGAATTCAAGGATCAACAAGTTTGTACAAAAAAGCAGGCTGGCGCCGGTACCACCGG
TGCCACCATGGGATCCATGTCTGAATATATTCGGGTAACCGAAGATGAGAACGATGAGCCCATTGAAATA
CCATCGGAAGACGATGGGACGGTGCTGCTCTCCACGGTTACAGCCCAGTTTCCAGGGGCGTGTGGGCTTC
GCTACAGGAATCCAGTGTCTCAGTGTATGAGAGGTGTCCGGCTGGTAGAAGGAATTCTGCATGCCCCAGA
TGCTGGCTGGGGAAATCTGGTGTATGTTGTCAACTATCCAAAAGATAACAAAAGAAAAATGGATGAGACA
GATGCTTCATCAGCAGTGAAAGTGAAAAGAGCAGTCCAGAAAACATCCAGTAAAGGAGAGGAACTATTTA
CAGGTACTGTGCCTATCAAAGTCGAGCTGGACGGCGACGTAAACGGCCACAAGTTCAGCGTGCGTGGCGA
GGGCGAGGGCGATGCCACCGAGGGCAAGCTGACCCTGAAGTTCATCTGCACCACCGGCAAGCTGCCGGTG
CCGTGGCCGACCCTCGTGACCACCCTGACCTACGGCGTGCAGTGCTTCAGCCGCTACCCGGACCACATGA
AGCGTCACGACTTCTTCAAGTCCGCCATGCCGGAAGGCTACGTCCAGGAGCGCACCATCGAGTTCAAGGA
CGACGGCACCTACAAGACCCGCGCGGAGGTGAAGTTCGAGGGCGACACCCTGGTGAACCGCATCGAGCTG
AAGGGCAACGACTTCAAGGAGGACGGCAACATCCTGGGTCACAAGCTGGAGTACAACCACAACAGCCACA
ACGTCCGTATCGAAGCCGACAAGCAGAAGAACGGCATCAAGGCTAACTTCAAGATCCGCCACAACGTTGA
GGACGGCAGCCAGCAGGAAGCCGACCACAAACAGCAGAACACCCCGATCGGCGACGGCCCGGTGCGCCTG
CCGGACAACCACTATCTGAGCACCCAGACCACGCTGAGCAAAGACCCGAACGAGAAGCGCGATCACATGG
TCCTGAAGGAGTTCGTGACGGCAGCCGGTATCACTAAAGGTGAAGATGAAAGTGGATCCAATGCCGAACC
TAAGCACAATAGCAATAGACAGTTAGAAAGAAGTGGAAGATTTGGTGGTAATCCAGGTGGCTTTGGGAAT
CAGGGTGGATTTGGTAATAGCAGAGGGGGTGGAGCTGGTTTGGGAAACAATCAAGGTAGTAATATGGGTG
GTGGGATGAACTTTGGTGCGTTCAGCATTAATCCAGCCATGATGGCTGCCGCCCAGGCAGCACTACAGAG
CAGTTGGGGTATGATGGGCATGTTAGCCAGCCAGCAGAACCAGTCAGGCCCATCGGGTAATAACCAAAAC
CAAGGCAACATGCAGAGGGAGCCAAACCAGGCCTTCGGTTCTGGAAATAACTCTTATAGTGGCTCTAATT
CTGGTGCAGACATTGGTTGGGGATCAGCATCCAATGCAGGGTCGGGCAGTGGTTTTAATGGAGGCTTTGG
CTCAAGCATGGATTCTAAGTCTTCTGGCTGGGGAATGTAGACTAGACCCAGCTTTCTTGTACAAAGTGGT
TGATCCTCTCGAGCCTCTAGAACTATAGTGAGTCGTATTACGTAGATCCAGACATGATAAGATACATTGA
TGAGTTTGGACAAACCACAACTAGAATGCAGTGAAAAAAATGCTTTATTTGTGAAATTTGTGATGCTATT
GCTTTATTTGTAACCATTATAAGCTGCAATAAACAAGTTAACAACAACAATTGCATTCATTTTATGTTTC
AGGTTCAGGGGGAGGTGTGGGAGGTTTTTTAATTCGCGGCCGCGGCGCCAATGCATTGGGCCCGGTACCC
AGCTTTTGTTCCCTTTAGTGAGGGTTAATTGCGCGCTTGGCGTAATCATGGTCATAGCTGTTTCCTGTGT
GAAATTGTTATCCGCTCACAATTCCACACAACATACGAGCCGGGAGCATAAAGTGTAAAGCCTGGGGTGC
CTAATGAGTGAGCTAACTCACATTAATTGCGTTGCGCTCACTGCCCGCTTTCCAGTCGGGAAACCTGTCG
TGCCAGCTGCATTAATGAATCGGCCAACGCGCGGGGAGAGGCGGTTTGCGTATTGGGCGCTCTTCCGCTT
CCTCGCTCACTGACTCGCTGCGCTCGGTCGTTCGGCTGCGGCGAGCGGTATCAGCTCACTCAAAGGCGGT
AATACGGTTATCCACAGAATCAGGGGATAACGCAGGAAAGAACATGTGAGCAAAAGGCCAGCAAAAGGCC
AGGAACCGTAAAAAGGCCGCGTTGCTGGCGTTTTTCCATAGGCTCCGCCCCCCTGACGAGCATCACAAAA
ATCGACGCTCAAGTCAGAGGTGGCGAAACCCGACAGGACTATAAAGATACCAGGCGTTTCCCCCTGGAAG
CTCCCTCGTGCGCTCTCCTGTTCCGACCCTGCCGCTTACCGGATACCTGTCCGCCTTTCTCCCTTCGGGA
AGCGTGGCGCTTTCTCATAGCTCACGCTGTAGGTATCTCAGTTCGGTGTAGGTCGTTCGCTCCAAGCTGG
GCTGTGTGCACGAACCCCCCGTTCAGCCCGACCGCTGCGCCTTATCCGGTAACTATCGTCTTGAGTCCAA
CCCGGTAAGACACGACTTATCGCCACTGGCAGCAGCCACTGGTAACAGGATTAGCAGAGCGAGGTATGTA
GGCGGTGCTACAGAGTTCTTGAAGTGGTGGCCTAACTACGGCTACACTAGAAGAACAGTATTTGGTATCT
GCGCTCTGCTGAAGCCAGTTACCTTCGGAAAAAGAGTTGGTAGCTCTTGATCCGGCAAACAAACCACCGC
TGGTAGCGGTGGTTTTTTTGTTTGCAAGCAGCAGATTACGCGCAGAAAAAAAGGATCTCAAGAAGATCCT
TTGATCTTTTCTACGGGGTCTGACGCTCAGTGGAACGAAAACTCACGTTAAGGGATTTTGGTCATGAGAT
TATCAAAAAGGATCTTCACCTAGATCCTTTTAAATTAAAAATGAAGTTTTAAATCAATCTAAAGTATATA
TGAGTAAACTTGGTCTGACAGTTACCAATGCTTAATCAGTGAGGCACCTATCTCAGCGATCTGTCTATTT
CGTTCATCCATAGTTGCCTGACTCCCCGTCGTGTAGATAACTACGATACGGGAGGGCTTACCATCTGGCC
CCAGTGCTGCAATGATACCGCGAGACCCACGCTCACCGGCTCCAGATTTATCAGCAATAAACCAGCCAGC
CGGAAGGGCCGAGCGCAGAAGTGGTCCTGCAACTTTATCCGCCTCCATCCAGTCTATTAATTGTTGCCGG
GAAGCTAGAGTAAGTAGTTCGCCAGTTAATAGTTTGCGCAACGTTGTTGCCATTGCTACAGGCATCGTGG
TGTCACGCTCGTCGTTTGGTATGGCTTCATTCAGCTCCGGTTCCCAACGATCAAGGCGAGTTACATGATC
CCCCATGTTGTGCAAAAAAGCGGTTAGCTCCTTCGGTCCTCCGATCGTTGTCAGAAGTAAGTTGGCCGCA
GTGTTATCACTCATGGTTATGGCAGCACTGCATAATTCTCTTACTGTCATGCCATCCGTAAGATGCTTTT
CTGTGACTGGTGAGTACTCAACCAAGTCATTCTGAGAATAGTGTATGCGGCGACCGAGTTGCTCTTGCCC
GGCGTCAATACGGGATAATACCGCGCCACATAGCAGAACTTTAAAAGTGCTCATCATTGGAAAACGTTCT
TCGGGGCGAAAACTCTCAAGGATCTTACCGCTGTTGAGATCCAGTTCGATGTAACCCACTCGTGCACCCA
ACTGATCTTCAGCATCTTTTACTTTCACCAGCGTTTCTGGGTGAGCAAAAACAGGAAGGCAAAATGCCGC
AAAAAAGGGAATAAGGGCGACACGGAAATGTTGAATACTCATACTCTTCCTTTTTCAATATTATTGAAGC
ATTTATCAGGGTTATTGTCTCATGAGCGGATACATATTTGAATGTATTTAGAAAAATAAACAAATAGGGG
TTCCGCGCACATTTCCCCGAAAAGTGCCACCTAAATTGTAAGCGTTAATATTTTGTTAAAATTCGCGTTA
AATTTTTGTTAAATCAGCTCATTTTTTAACCAATAGGCCGAAATCGGCAAAATCCCTTATAAATCAAAAG
AATAGACCGAGATAGGGT
[37 nt withheld, positions 4289-4325]
AAAGAACGTGGACTCCAACGTCAAAGG
[49 nt withheld, positions 4353-4401]
T
[91 nt withheld, positions 4403-4493]
G
[124 nt withheld, positions 4495-4618]
CCCATTCGCCATTCAGGCTGCGCAACTGTTGGGAAGGGCGATCGGTGCGGGCCTCTTCGCTATTACGCCA
GTCGACCGCCAATTCAATATGGCGTATATGGACTCATGCCAATTCAATATGGTGGATCTGGACCTGTGCC
AATTCAATATGGCGTATATGGACTCGTGCCAATTCAATATGGTGGATCTGGACCCCAGCCAATTCAATAT
GGCGGACTTGGCACCATGCCAATTCAATATGGCGGACCTGGCACTGTGCCAACTGGGGAGGGGTCTACTT
GGCACGGTGCCAAGTTTGAGGAGGGGTCTTGGCCCTGTGCCAAGTCCGCCATATTGAATTGGCATGGTGC
CAATAATGGCGGCCATATTGGCTATATGCCAGGATCAATATATAGGCAATATCCAATATGGCCCTATGCC
AATATGGCTATTGGCCAGGTTCAATACTATGTATTGGCCCTATGCCATATAGTATTCCATATATGGGTTT
TCCTATTGACGTAGATAGCCCCTCCCAATGGGCGGTCCCATATACCATATATGGGGCTTCCTAATACCGC
CCATAGCCACTCCCCCATTGACGTCAATGGTCTCTATATATGGTCTTTCCTATTGACGTCATATGGGCGG
TCCTATTGACGTATATGGCGCCTCCCCCATTGACGTCAATTACGGTAAATGGCCCGCCTGGCTCAATGCC
CATTGACGTCAATAGGACCACCCACCATTGACGTCAATGGGATGGCTCATTGCCCATTCATATCCGTTCT
CACGCCCCCTATTGACGTCAATGACGGTAAATGGCCCACTTGGCAGTACATCAATATCTATTAATAGTAA
CTTGGCAAGTACATTACTATTGGAAGTACGCCAGGGTACATTGGCAGTACTCCCATTGACGTCAATGGCG
GTAAATGGCCCGCGATGGCTGCCAAGTACATCCCCATTGACGTCAATGGGGAGGGGCAATGACGCAAATG
GGCGTTCCATTGACGTAAATGGGCGGTAGGCGTGCCTAATGGGAGGTCTATATAAGCAATGCTCGTTTAG
GGAACCGCCATTCT
Features (pLannotate 1.2.2; 18 found; start..end, strand, type, name):
     26..44      +  promoter       SP6 promoter: promoter for bacteriophage SP6 RNA polymerase
     99..123     +  protein_bind   attB1: mutant version of attB; recombination site for the Gateway® BP reaction BP Clonase™
    163..468     +  CDS            tardbp (fragment): TADBP_XENTR - Also known as tdp43. Experimental evidence at transcript level: Swiss-Prot protein existence level 2. Probably involved in transcriptional repression (By similarity). May play a role in the maintenance of the circadian clock periodicity. From Xenopus tropicalis (Western clawed frog) (Silurana tropicalis).
    469..1170    +  CDS            Superfolder GFP: Superfolder GFP is a basic (constitutively fluorescent) green fluorescent protein published in 2005, derived from Aequorea victoria. It is reported to be a very rapidly-maturing weak dimer.
   1656..1680    -  protein_bind   attB2: mutant version of attB; recombination site for the Gateway® BP reaction BP Clonase™
   1703..1720    -  promoter       T7 promoter (fragment): promoter for bacteriophage T7 RNA polymerase
   1725..1859    -  polyA_signal   SV40 poly(A) signal: SV40 polyadenylation signal
   1972..1990    -  promoter       T3 promoter: promoter for bacteriophage T3 RNA polymerase
   2035..2051    -  protein_bind   lac operator: The lac repressor binds to the lac operator to inhibit transcription in E. coli. This inhibition can be relieved by adding lactose or isopropyl-β-D-thiogalactopyranoside (IPTG). lac repressor encoded by lacI
   2059..2089    -  promoter       lac promoter: promoter for the E. coli lac operon
   2104..2125    -  protein_bind   CAP binding site: CAP binding activates transcription in the presence of cAMP. E. coli catabolite activator protein
   2138..2230    -  CDS            lacI (fragment): lac repressor; lacI; The lac repressor binds to the lac operator to inhibit transcription in E. coli. This inhibition can be relieved by adding lactose or isopropyl-β-D-thiogalactopyranoside (IPTG).
   2413..3001    -  rep_origin     ori: high-copy-number ColE1/pMB1/pBR322/pUC origin of replication
   3172..4032    -  CDS            AmpR: β-lactamase; bla; confers resistance to ampicillin, carbenicillin, and related antibiotics
   4033..4137    -  promoter       AmpR promoter: bla
   4190..4618    -  rep_origin     f1 ori (sequence partly withheld): f1 bacteriophage origin of replication; arrow indicates direction of (+) strand synthesis
   4623..4689    -  CDS            lacZα (fragment): LacZα fragment of β-galactosidase; lacZ fragment
   4696..5673    +  promoter       CMV IE94 promoter: enhancer/promoter region of simian cytomegalovirus major immediate early transcription unit IE94
