[The description below was written by a language model from this plasmid's Addgene catalogue record and pLannotate feature annotations shown in this document.]
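Description:
pHBS997 TDP43 RRM-GFP A382D is a mammalian expression plasmid of about 5.7 kb built on the Gateway-compatible pCS2-Dest backbone. It carries a mutant form of human TARDBP (TDP-43) configured as a fluorescent reporter of liquid-liquid phase separation. It is maintained in E. coli through a high-copy ColE1/pUC-type origin and selected with ampicillin via the β-lactamase gene. An f1 origin and remnants of the lac promoter/operator, lacI and lacZα are also present as backbone carry-over.

Expression is driven by the simian cytomegalovirus IE94 enhancer/promoter. On the circular map this promoter lies directly upstream of an SP6 promoter and the attB1 site, and an SV40 polyadenylation signal follows attB2. Between the attB sites, the annotation of the sequenced record identifies a roughly 300 bp TDP-43 N-terminal fragment fused directly to superfolder GFP. The annotation tool matched that fragment to the Xenopus orthologue, but the catalogue entry gives the species as human. About 480 bp between the end of GFP and attB2 are unannotated. The construct name and the position of the A382D substitution suggest that GFP stands in for the RRM domains and is followed by the C-terminal region of TDP-43, but the feature tables do not confirm this. The depositor-supplied and sequenced records differ by only two nucleotides in length and have essentially the same layout.

The SP6 promoter would also allow in vitro transcription of the sense strand, and T7 and T3 promoters flank the downstream end. The stated purpose is to test how sequence changes, here A382D, affect the properties of TDP-43 droplets.
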