Addgene plasmid #107815: pHBS997 TDP43 RRM-GFP A382D
Purpose: To test the effect of sequence on TDP43 droplet properties
Depositing lab: Rajat Rohatgi. Depositing organization: Stanford University.
Backbone
  Vector backbone: pCS2-Dest
  Vector type: Mammalian Expression
Growth in bacteria
  Bacterial resistance: Ampicillin, 100 μg/mL
  Growth temperature: 37°C
  Growth strain: DH5alpha
  Copy number: High Copy
Gene/Insert
  Gene/Insert name: TARDBP mutant
  Species: H. sapiens (human)
  Mutation: A382D mutation in LLPS reporter
  Entrez Gene: TARDBP (a.k.a. ALS10, TDP-43)
  Cloning method: Gibson Cloning
Terms and licenses: Academic/Nonprofit Terms; Industry Terms: Not Available to Industry
How to cite: pHBS997 TDP43 RRM-GFP A382D was a gift from Rajat Rohatgi (Addgene plasmid # 107815 ; http://n2t.net/addgene:107815 ; RRID:Addgene_107815)
